>Addgene plasmid #112813 | pDEST-HemmarR2 | addgene full sequence | sequence record 241027 | Addgene NGS Result
ATGCAGTTTAAGGTTTACACCTATAAAAGAGAGAGCCGTTATCGTCTGTTTGTGGATGTACAGAGTGATA
TTATTGACACGCCCGGGCGACGGATGGTGATCCCCCTGGCCAGTGCACGTCTGCTGTCAGATAAAGTCTC
CCGTGAACTTTACCCGGTGGTGCATATCGGGGATGAAAGCTGGCGCATGATGACCACCGATATGGCCAGT
GTGCCGGTCTCCGTTATCGGGGAAGAAGTGGCTGATCTCAGCCACCGCGAAAATGACATCAAAAACGCCA
TTAACCTGATGTTCTGGGGAATATAAATGTCAGGCTCCCTTATACACAGCCAGTCTGCAGGTCGACCATA
GTGACTGGATATGTTGTGTTTTACAGTATTATGTAGTCTGTTTTTTATGCAAAATCTAATTTAATATATT
GATATTTATATCATTTTACGTTTCTCGTTCAGCTTTCTTGTACAAAGTGGTGATTTGTCAAGGTACCGAG
CGCCGGAGTATAAATAGAGGCGCTTCGTCTACGGAGCTCAGTTGTGAATGAATGTTCGAGCCGAGCAGAC
GTGCCGCGCGAAAGCTAAGCAAATAAACAAGCGCAGCTGAGCAAGCTAAACAATCGTAAAGTGCAAGTTA
AAGTGAATCAATTAAAAGTAACCAGCAACCAAGTAAATCAACTGCAACTACTGAAATCTGCCGGTGAGAT
TGTACACCCTTCTTAAAGATCCCCTTCAAAGTCTAAATTCTTCCTTTTCGTTTAGCCACTCGAGAGAAAA
CCGGTACGCGTGAATTCAACTTAAAAAAAAAAATCAAAATGAATCCCAAGAGCGAAGTCCTCATTGCAGC
CGTGCTGTTCATGCTGCTGGCCTGCGTCCAGTGTCAAGCTAGCGGTGGCGGCGGAAGTGGAGGTGGAGGC
TCGTTCCAGAAGGCCTCCAGCATAGTCTATAAGAAAGAGGGGGAACAGGTGGAGTTCTCCTTCCCACTCG
CCTTTACAGTTGAAAAGCTGACGGGCAGTGGCGAGCTGTGGTGGCAGGCGGAGAGGGCTTCCTCCTCCAA
GTCTTGGATCACCTTTGACCTGAAGAACAAGGAAGTGTCTGTAAAACGGGTTACCCAGGACCCTAAGCTC
CAGATGGGCAAGAAGCTCCCGCTCCACCTCACCCTGCCCCAGGCCTTGCCTCAGTATGCTGGCTCTGGAA
ACCTCACCCTGGCCCTTGAAGCGAAAACAGGAAAGTTGCATCAGGAAGTGAACCTGGTGGTGATGAGAGC
CACTCAGCTCCAGAAAAATTTGACCTGTGAGGTGTGGGGACCCACCTCCCCTAAGCTGATGCTGAGCTTG
AAACTGGAGAACAAGGAGGCAAAGGTCTCGAAGCGGGAGAAGGCGGTGTGGGTGCTGAACCCTGAGGCGG
GGATGTGGCAGTGTCTGCTGAGTGACTCGGGACAGGTCCTGCTGGAATCCAACATCAAGGTTCTGCCCAC
ATGGTCCACCCCGGTGCAGCCAATGGCCCTGATTGTGCTGGGGGGCGTCGCCGGCCTCCTGCTTTTCATT
GGGCTAGGCATCTTCTTCTGTGTCAGGTGCCGGCACCGAAGGCGCGGCGGAAGCGGAGGCGGATCCATGG
TGAGCAAGGGCGAGGAGGTCATCAAAGAGTTCATGCGCTTCAAGGTGCGCATGGAGGGCTCCATGAACGG
CCACGAGTTCGAGATCGAGGGCGAGGGCGAGGGCCGCCCCTACGAGGGCACCCAGACCGCCAAGCTGAAG
GTGACCAAGGGCGGCCCCCTGCCCTTCGCCTGGGACATCCTGTCCCCCCAGTTCATGTACGGCTCCAAGG
CGTACGTGAAGCACCCCGCCGACATCCCCGATTACAAGAAGCTGTCCTTCCCCGAGGGCTTCAAGTGGGA
GCGCGTGATGAACTTCGAGGACGGCGGTCTGGTGACCGTGACCCAGGACTCCTCCCTGCAGGACGGCACG
CTGATCTACAAGGTGAAGATGCGCGGCACCAACTTCCCCCCCGACGGCCCCGTAATGCAGAAGAAGACCA
TGGGCTGGGAGGCCTCCACCGAGCGCCTGTACCCCCGCGACGGCGTGCTGAAGGGCGAGATCCACCAGGC
CCTGAAGCTGAAGGACGGCGGCCACTACCTGGTGGAGTTCAAGACCATCTACATGGCCAAGAAGCCCGTG
CAACTGCCCGGCTACTACTACGTGGACACCAAGCTGGACATCACCTCCCACAACGAGGACTACACCATCG
TGGAACAGTACGAGCGCTCCGAGGGCCGCCACCACCTGTTCCTGGGGCATGGCACCGGCAGCACCGGCAG
CGGCAGCTCCGGCACCGCCTCCTCCGAGGACAACAACATGGCCGTCATCAAAGAGTTCATGCGCTTCAAG
GTGCGCATGGAGGGCTCCATGAACGGCCACGAGTTCGAGATCGAGGGCGAGGGCGAGGGCCGCCCCTACG
AGGGCACCCAGACCGCCAAGCTGAAGGTGACCAAGGGCGGCCCCCTGCCCTTCGCCTGGGACATCCTGTC
CCCCCAGTTCATGTACGGCTCCAAGGCGTACGTGAAGCACCCCGCCGACATCCCCGATTACAAGAAGCTG
TCCTTCCCCGAGGGCTTCAAGTGGGAGCGCGTGATGAACTTCGAGGACGGCGGTCTGGTGACCGTGACCC
AGGACTCCTCCCTGCAGGACGGCACGCTGATCTACAAGGTGAAGATGCGCGGCACCAACTTCCCCCCCGA
CGGCCCCGTAATGCAGAAGAAGACCATGGGCTGGGAGGCCTCCACCGAGCGCCTGTACCCCCGCGACGGC
GTGCTGAAGGGCGAGATCCACCAGGCCCTGAAGCTGAAGGACGGCGGCCACTACCTGGTGGAGTTCAAGA
CCATCTACATGGCCAAGAAGCCCGTGCAACTGCCCGGCTACTACTACGTGGACACCAAGCTGGACATCAC
CTCCCACAACGAGGACTACACCATCGTGGAACAGTACGAGCGCTCCGAGGGCCGCCACCACCTGTTCCTG
TACGGCATGGACGAGCTGTACAAGGAGAACGCAAACAGCTTTTGCTATGAAAATGAAGTTGCCCTCTAAT
CTAGAATTAATTAACTAAGCCAGTCGGCAATCGGACGCCTTCGAAACATGCAACACTAATGTTTAATTCA
GATTTCAGCAGAGACAAGCTAAAACACCGACGAGTTGTAATCATTTCTGTGCGCCAGCATATATTTCTTA
TATACAACGTAATACATAATTATGTAATTCTAGCATCTCCCCAACACTCACATACAAACAAACAAAAAAT
ACAAACACACAAAACGTATTTACCCGCACGCATCCTTGGCGAGGTTGAGTATGAAACAAAAACAAAACTT
AATTTAGAGCAAAGTAATTACACGAATAAATTTAATAAAAAAAAACTATAATAAAAACGCCAATCATGTT
ATTTCCAAAAAAAAAAAAAAAAAAAAAACTAGACGAGATGTTTGCGCTTGTGTCGATGAATGTAAAGAAT
TGCAACTACATAGATGGTAATTAATTTCAGCTGTAAGAAGTACAAGTTTTTCATAATTGTGAGAAAAGTG
CAGTAGTATCGCTTAAAGTTCAGTTTTAATCAGGGCATTTAGCAGCTCGAACCCAATGTATTTGTAAGCC
CAATAAACGTGTAAATGCCTAGAGCAAAATATCACAACTGTAGCTTTTCATCCGAAAGATAATAATGAAT
AGACTGACCTGACGTTTTTCAAAATGCGTAACTAGTCACGTAATAAGTGTGCGTTGAATTTATTCGCAAA
AACATTGCATATTTTCGGCAAAGTAAAATTTTGTTGCATACCTTATCAAAAAATAAGTGCTGCATACTTT
TTAGAGAAACCAAATAATTTTTTATTGCATACCCGTTTTTAATAAAATACATTGCATACCCTCTTTTAAT
AAAAAATATTGCATACTTTGACGAAACAAATTTTCGTTGCATACCCAATAAAAGATTATTATATTGCATA
CCCGTTTTTAATAAAATACATTGCATACCCTCTTTTAATAAAAAATATTGCATACGTTGACGAAACAAAT
TTTCGTTGCATACCCAATAAAAGATTATTATATTGCATACCTTTTCTTGCCATACCATTTAGCCGATCAA
TTCTAGTATGTATGTAAGTTAATAAAACCCATTTTTGCGGAAAGTAGATAAAAAAAACATTTTTTTTTTT
TACTGCACTGGATATCATTGAACTTATCTGATCAGTTTTAAATTTACTTCGATCCAAGGGTATTTGATGT
ACCAGGTTCTTTCGATTACCTCTCACTCAAAATGACATTCCACTCAAAGTCAGCGCTGTTTGCCTCCTTC
TCTGTCCACAGAAATATCGCCGTCTCTTTCGCCGCTGCGTCCGCTATCTCTTTCGCCACCGTTTGTAGCG
TTACGTAGCGTCAATGTCCGCCTTCAGTTGCATTTTGTCAGCGGTTTCGTGACGAAGCTCCAAGCGGTTT
ACGCCATCAATTAAACACAAAGTGCTGTGCCAAAACTCCTCTCGCTTCTTATTTTTGTTTGTTTTTTGAG
TGATTGGGGTGGTGATTGGTTTTGGGTGGGTAAGCAGGGGAAAGTGTGAAAAATCCCGGCAATGGGCCAA
GAGGATCAGGAGCTATTAATTCGCGGAGGCAGCAAACACCCATCTGCCGAGCATCTGAACAATGTGAGTA
GTACATGTGCATACATCTTAAGTTCACTTGATCTATAGGAACTGCGATTGCAACATCAAATTGTCTGCGG
CGTGAGAACTGCGACCCACAAAAATCCCAAACCGCAATTGCACAAACAAATAGTGACACGAAACAGATTA
TTCTGGTAGCTGTTCTCGCTATATAAGACAATTTTTGAGATCATATCATGATCAAGACATCTAAAGGCAT
TCATTTTCGACTATATTCTTTTTTACAAAAAATATAACAACCAGATATTTTAAGCTGATCCTAGATGCAC
AAAAAATAAATAAAAGTATAAACCTACTTCGTAGGATACTTCGGGGTACTTTTTGTTCGGGGTTAGATGA
GCATAACGCTTGTAGTTGATATTTGAGATCCCCTATCATTGCAGGGTGACAGCGGAGCGGCTTCGCAGAG
CTGCATTAACCAGGGCTTCGGGCAGGCCAAAAACTACGGCACGCTCCGGCCACCCAGTCCGCCGGAGGAC
TCCGGTTCAGGGAGCGGCCAACTAGCCGAGAACCTCACCTATGCCTGGCACAATATGGACATCTTTGGGG
CGGTCAATCAGCCGGGCTCCGGATGGCGGCAGCTGGTCAACCGGACACGCGGACTATTCTGCAACGAGCG
ACACATACCGGCGCCCAGGAAACATTTGCTCAAGAACGGTGAGTTTCTATTCGCAGTCGGCTGATCTGTG
TGAAATCTTAATAAAGGGTCCAATTACCAATTTGAAACTCAGTTTGCGGCGTGGCCTATCCGGGCGAACT
TTTGGCCGTGATGGGCAGTTCCGGTGCCGGAAAGACGACCCTGCTGAATGCCCTTGCCTTTCGATCGCCG
CAGGGCATCCAAGTATCGCCATCCGGGATGCGACTGCTCAATGGCCAACCTGTGGACGCCAAGGAGATGC
AGGCCAGGTGCGCCTATGTCCAGCAGGATGACCTCTTTATCGGCTCCCTAACGGCCAGGGAACACCTGAT
TTTCCAAGCCATGGTGCGGATGCCACGACATCTGACCTATCGGCAGCGAGTGGCCCGCGTGGATCAGGTG
ATCCAGGAGCTTTCGCTCAGCAAATGTCAGCACACGATCATCGGTGTGCCCGGCAGGGTGAAAGGTCTGT
CCGGCGGAGAAAGGAAGCGTCTGGCATTCGCCTCCGAGGCTCTAACCGATCCGCCGCTTCTGATCTGCGA
TGAGCCCACCTCCGGACTGGACTCCTTTACCGCCCACAGCGTCGTCCAGGTGCTGAAGAAGCTGTCGCAG
AAGGGCAAGACCGTCATCCTGACCATTCATCAGCCGTCTTCCGAGCTGTTTGAGCTCTTTGACAAGATCC
TTCTGATGGCCGAGGGCAGGGTAGCTTTCTTGGGCACTCCCAGCGAAGCCGTCGACTTCTTTTCCTAGTG
AGTTCGATGTGTTTATTAAGGGTATCTAGTATTACATAACATCTCAACTCCTATCCAGCGTGGGTGCCCA
GTGTCCTACCAACTACAATCCGGCGGACTTTTACGTACAGGTGTTGGCCGTTGTGCCCGGACGGGAGATC
GAGTCCCGTGATCGGATCGCCAAGATATGCGACAATTTTGCCATTAGCAAAGTAGCCCGGGATATGGAGC
AGTTGTTGGCCACCAAAAATCTGGAGAAGCCACTGGAGCAGCCGGAGAATGGGTACACCTACAAGGCCAC
CTGGTTCATGCAGTTCCGGGCGGTCCTGTGGCGATCCTGGCTGTCGGTGCTCAAGGAACCACTCCTCGTA
AAAGTGCGACTTATTCAGACAACGGTGAGTGGTTCCAGTGGAAACAAATGATATAACGCTTACAATTCTT
GGAAACAAATTCGCTAGATTTTAGATAGAATTGCCTGATTCCACACCCTTCTTAGTTTTTTTCAATGAGA
TGTATAGTTTATAGTTTTGCAGAAGATAAATAAATTTCATTTAACTCGCGAATATTAATGAGATGCGAGT
AACATTTTAATTTGCAGATGGTTGCCATCTTGATTGGCCTCATCTTTTTGGGCCAACAACTCACGCAAGT
GGGTGTGATGAATATCAACGGAGCCATCTTCCTCTTCCTGACCAACATGACCTTTCAAAACGTCTTTGCC
ACGATAAATGTAAGTCATGTTTAGAATACATTTGCATTTCAATAATTTACTAACTTTCTAATGAATCGAT
TCGATTTAGGTGTTCACCTCAGAGCTGCCAGTTTTTATGAGGGAGGCCCGAAGTCGACTTTATCGCTGTG
ACACATACTTTCTGGGCAAAACGATTGCCGAATTGCCGCTTTTTCTCACAGTGCCACTGGTCTTCACGGC
GATTGCCTATCCGATGATCGGACTGCGGGCCGGAGTGCTGCACTTCTTCAACTGCCTGGCGCTGGTCACT
CTGGTGGCCAATGTGTCAACGTCCTTCGGATATCTAATATCCTGCGCCAGCTCCTCGACCTCGATGGCGC
TGTCTGTGGGTCCGCCGGTTATCATACCATTCCTGCTCTTTGGCGGCTTCTTCTTGAACTCGGGCTCGGT
GCCAGTATACCTCAAATGGTTGTCGTACCTCTCATGGTTCCGTTACGCCAACGAGGGTCTGCTGATTAAC
CAATGGGCGGACGTGGAGCCGGGCGAAATTAGCTGCACATCGTCGAACACCACGTGCCCCAGTTCGGGCA
AGGTCATCCTGGAGACGCTTAACTTCTCCGCCGCCGATCTGCCGCTGGACTACGTGGGTCTGGCCATTCT
CATCGTGAGCTTCCGGGTGCTCGCATATCTGGCTCTAAGACTTCGGGCCCGACGCAAGGAGTAGCCGACA
TATATCCGAAATAACTGCTTGTTTTTTTTTTTTACCATTATTACCATCGTGTTTACTGTTTATTGCCCCC
TCAAAAAGCTAATGTAATTATATTTGTGCCAATAAAAACAAGATATGACCTATAGAATACAAGTATTTCC
CCTTCGAACATCCCCACAAGTAGACTTTGGATTTGTCTTCTAACCAAAAGACTTACACACCTGCATACCT
TACATCAAAAACTCGTTTATCGCTACATAAAACACCGGGATATATTTTTTATATACATACTTTTCAAATC
GCGCGCCCTCTTCATAATTCACCTCCACCACACCACGTTTCGTAGTTGCTCTTTCGCTGTCTCCCACCCG
CTCTCCGCAACACATTCACCTTTTGTTCGACGACCTTGGAGCGACTGTCGTTAGTTCCGCGCGATTCGGT
TCGCTCAAATGGTTCCGAGTGGTTCATTTCGTCTCAATAGAAATTAGTAATAAATATTTGTATGTACAAT
TTATTTGCTCCAATATATTTGTATATATTTCCCTCACAGCTATATTTATTCTAATTTAATATTATGACTT
TTTAAGGTAATTTTTTGTGACCTGTTCGGAGTGATTAGCGTTACAATTTGAACTGAAAGTGACATCCAGT
GTTTGTTCCTTGTGTAGATGCATCTCAAAAAAATGGTGGGCATAATAGTGTTGTTTATATATATCAAAAA
TAACAACTATAATAATAAGAATACATTTAATTTAGAAAATGCTTGGATTTCACTGGAACTAGAATTAATT
CGGCTGCTGCTCTAAACGACGCATTTCGTACTCCAAAGTACGAATTTTTTCCCTCAAGCTCTTATTTTCA
TTAAACAATGAACAGGACCTAACGCACAGTCACGTTATTGTTTACATAAATGATTTTTTTTACTATTCAA
ACTTACTCTGTTTGTGTACTCCCACTGGTATAGCCTTCTTTTATCTTTTCTGGTTCAGGCTCTATCACTT
TACTAGGTACGGCATCTGCGTTGAGTCGCCTCCTTTTAAATGTCTGACCTTTTGCAGGTGCAGCCTTCCA
CTGCGAATCATTAAAGTGGGTATCACAAATTTGGGAGTTTTCACCAAGGCTGCACCCAAGGCTCTGCTCC
CACAATTTTCTCTTAATAGCACACTTCGGCACGTGAATTAATTTTACTCCAGTCACAGCTTTGCAGCAAA
ATTTGCAATATTTCATTTTTTTTTATTCCACGTAAGGGTTAATGTTTTCAAAAAAAAATTCGTCCGCACA
CAACCTTTCCTCTCAACAAGCAAACGTGCACTGAATTTAAGTGTATACTTCGGTAAGCTTCGGCTATCGA
CGGGACCACCTTATGTTATTTCATCATGGGCCAGACCCACGTAGTCCAGCGGCAGATCGGCGGCGGAGAA
GTTAAGCGTCTCCAGGATGACCTTGCCCGAACTGGGGCACGTGGTGTTCGACGATGTGCAGCTAATTTCG
CCCGGCTCCACGTCCGCCCATTGGTTAATCAGCAGACCCTCGTTGGCGTAACGGAACCATGAGAGGTACG
ACAACCATTTGAGGTATACTGGCACCGAGCCCGAGTTCAAGAAGAAGGCGTTTTTCCATAGGCTCCGCCC
CCCTGACGAGCATCACAAAAATCGACGCTCAAGTCAGAGGTGGCGAAACCCGACAGGACTATAAAGATAC
CAGGCGTTTCCCCCTGGAAGCTCCCTCGTGCGCTCTCCTGTTCCGACCCTGCCGCTTACCGGATACCTGT
CCGCCTTTCTCCCTTCGGGAAGCGTGGCGCTTTCTCATAGCTCACGCTGTAGGTATCTCAGTTCGGTGTA
GGTCGTTCGCTCCAAGCTGGGCTGTGTGCACGAACCCCCCGTTCAGCCCGACCGCTGCGCCTTATCCGGT
AACTATCGTCTTGAGTCCAACCCGGTAAGACACGACTTATCGCCACTGGCAGCAGCCACTGGTAACAGGA
TTAGCAGAGCGAGGTATGTAGGCGGTGCTACAGAGTTCTTGAAGTGGTGGCCTAACTACGGCTACACTAG
AAGAACAGTATTTGGTATCTGCGCTCTGCTGAAGCCAGTTACCTTCGGAAAAAGAGTTGGTAGCTCTTGA
TCCGGCAAACAAACCACCGCTGGTAGCGGTGGTTTTTTTGTTTGCAAGCAGCAGATTACGCGCAGAAAAA
AAGGATCTCAAGAAGATCCTTTGATCTTTTCTACGGGGTCTGACGCTCAGTGGAACGAAAACTCACGTTA
AGGGATTTTGGTCATGAGATTATCAAAAAGGATCTTCACCTAGATCCTTTTAAATTAAAAATGAAGTTTT
AAATCAATCTAAAGTATATATGAGTAAACTTGGTCTGACAGTTACCAATGCTTAATCAGTGAGGCACCTA
TCTCAGCGATCTGTCTATTTCGTTCATCCATAGTTGCCTGACTCCCCGTCGTGTAGATAACTACGATACG
GGAGGGCTTACCATCTGGCCCCAGTGCTGCAATGATACCGCGAGACCCACGCTCACCGGCTCCAGATTTA
TCAGCAATAAACCAGCCAGCCGGAAGGGCCGAGCGCAGAAGTGGTCCTGCAACTTTATCCGCCTCCATCC
AGTCTATTAATTGTTGCCGGGAAGCTAGAGTAAGTAGTTCGCCAGTTAATAGTTTGCGCAACGTTGTTGC
CATTGCTACAGGCATCGTGGTGTCACGCTCGTCGTTTGGTATGGCTTCATTCAGCTCCGGTTCCCAACGA
TCAAGGCGAGTTACATGATCCCCCATGTTGTGCAAAAAAGCGGTTAGCTCCTTCGGTCCTCCGATCGTTG
TCAGAAGTAAGTTGGCCGCAGTGTTATCACTCATGGTTATGGCAGCACTGCATAATTCTCTTACTGTCAT
GCCATCCGTAAGATGCTTTTCTGTGACTGGTGAGTACTCAACCAAGTCATTCTGAGAATAGTGTATGCGG
CGACCGAGTTGCTCTTGCCCGGCGTCAATACGGGATAATACCGCGCCACATAGCAGAACTTTAAAAGTGC
TCATCATTGGAAAACGTTCTTCGGGGCGAAAACTCTCAAGGATCTTACCGCTGTTGAGATCCAGTTCGAT
GTAACCCACTCGTGCACCCAACTGATCTTCAGCATCTTTTACTTTCACCAGCGTTTCTGGGTGAGCAAAA
ACAGGAAGGCAAAATGCCGCAAAAAAGGGAATAAGGGCGACACGGAAATGTTGAATACTCATACTCTTCC
TTTTTCAATATTATTGAAGCATTTATCAGGGTTATTGTCTCATGAGCGGATACATATTTGAATGTATTTA
GAAAAATAAACAAATAGGGGTTCCGCGCACATTTCCCCGAAAAGTGCCACCTGACGTCTAAGAAACCATT
ATTATCATGACATTAACCTATAAAAATAGGCGTATCACGAGGCCCTTTCGTCTCGCGCGTTTCGGTGATG
ACGGTGAAAACCTCTGACACATGCAGCTCCCGGAGACGGTCACAGCTTGTCTGTAAGCGGATGCCGGGAG
CAGACAAGCCCGTCAGGGCGCGTCAGCGGGTGTTGGCGGGTGTCGGGGCTGGCTTAACTATGCGGCATCA
GAGCAGATTGTACTGAGAGTGCACCATTCGACATGCCCGCCGTGACCGTCGAGAACCCGCTGACGCTGCC
CCGCGTATCCGCACCCGCCGACGCCGTCGCACGTCCCGTGCTCACCGTGACCACCGCGCCCAGCGGTTTC
GAGGGCGAGGGCTTCCCGGTGCGCCGCGCGTTCGCCGGGATCAACTACCGCCACCTCGACCCGTTCATCA
TGATGGACCAGATGGGTGAGGTGGAGTACGCGCCCGGGGAGCCCAAGGGCACGCCCTGGCACCCGCACCG
CGGCTTCGAGACCGTGACCTACATCGTCGATATGCGGTGTGAAATACCGCACCGAATCGCGCGGAACTAA
CGACAGTCGCTCCAAGGTCGTCGAACAAAAGGTGAATGTGTTGCGGAGAGCGGGTGGGAGACAGCGAAAG
AGCAACTACGAAACGTGGTGTGGTGGAGGTGAATTATGAAGAGGGCGCGCGATTTGAAAAGTATGTATAT
AAAAAATATATCCCGGTGTTTTATGTAGCGATAAACGAGTTTTTGATGTAAGGTATGCAGGTGTGTAAGT
CTTTTGGTTAGAAGACAAATCCAAAGTCTACTTGTGGGGATGTTCGAAGGGGAAATACTTGTATTCTATA
GGTCATATCTTGTTTTTATTGGCACAAATATAATTACATTAGCTTTTTGAGGGGGCAATAAACAGTAAAC
ACGATGGTAATAATGGTAAAAAAAAAAAACAAGCAGTTATTTCGGATATATGTCGGCTACTCCTTGCGTC
GGGCCCGAAGTCTTAGAGCCAGATATGCGAGCACCCGGAAGCTCACGATGAGAATGGCCAGACCATGATG
AAATAACATAAGGTGGTCCCGTCGGCAAGAGACATCCACTTAACGTATGCTTGCAATAAGTGCGAGTGAA
AGGAATAGTATTCTGAGTGTCGTATTGAGTCTGAGTGAGACAGCGATATGATTGTTGATTAACCCTTAGC
ATGTCCGTGGGGTTTGAATTAACTCATAATATTAATTAGACGAAATTATTTTTAAAGTTTTATTTTTAAT
AATTTGCGAGTACGCAAAGCTTCCTAGGTCAAGACCGACCTGTCCGGTGCCCTGAATGAACTGCAAGACG
AGGCAGCGCGGCTATCGTGGCTGGCCACGACGGGCGTTCCTTGCGCAGCTGTGCTCGACGTTGTCACTGA
AGCGGGAAGGGACTGGCTGCTATTGGGCGAAGTGCCGGGGCAGGATCTCCTGTCATCTCACCTTGCTCCT
GCCGAGAAAGTATCCATCATGGCTGATGCAATGCGGCGGCTGCATACGCTTGATCCGGCTACCTGCCCAT
TCGACCACCAAGCGAAACATCGCATCGAGCGAGCACGTACTCGGATGGAAGCCGGTCTTGTCGATCAGGA
TGATCTGGACGAAGAGCATCAGGGGCTCGCGCCAGCCGAACTGTTCGCCAAGCTTGGCTGCATCACGTAA
TAAGTGTGCGTTGAATTTATTCGCAAAAACATTGCATATTTTCGGCAAAGTAAAATTTTGTTGCATACCT
TATCAAAAAATAAGTGCTGCATACTTTTTAGAGAAACCAAATAATTTTTTATTGCATACCCGTTTTTAAT
AAAATACATTGCATACCCTCTTTTAATAAAAAATATTGCATACTTTGACGAAACAAATTTTCGTTGCATA
CCCAATAAAAGATTATTATATTGCATACCCGTTTTTAATAAAATACATTGCATACCCTCTTTTAATAAAA
AATATTGCATACGTTGACGAAACAAATTTTCGTTGCATACCCAATAAAAGATTATTATATTGCATACCTT
TTCTTGCCATACCATTTAGCCGATCAATTGTGCTCGGCAACAGCATGCTGCAGAAGACTTATCACAAGTT
TGTACAAAAAAGCTGAACGAGAAACGTAAAATGATATAAATATCAATATATTAAATTAGATTTTGCATAA
AAAACAGACTACATAATACTGTAAAACACAACATATCCAGTCACTATGGCGGCCGCATTAGGCACCCCAG
GCTTTACACTTTATGCTTCCGGCTCGTATAATGTGTGGATTTTGAGTTAGGATCCGTCGAGATTTTCAGG
AGCTAAGGAAGCTAAAATGGAGAAAAAAATCACTGGATATACCACCGTTGATATATCCCAATGGCATCGT
AAAGAACATTTTGAGGCATTTCAGTCAGTTGCTCAATGTACCTATAACCAGACCGTTCAGCTGGATATTA
CGGCCTTTTTAAAGACCGTAAAGAAAAATAAGCACAAGTTTTATCCGGCCTTTATTCACATTCTTGCCCG
CCTGATGAATGCTCATCCGGAATTCCGTATGGCAATGAAAGACGGTGAGCTGGTGATATGGGATAGTGTT
CACCCTTGTTACACCGTTTTCCATGAGCAAACTGAAACGTTTTCATCGCTCTGGAGTGAATACCACGACG
ATTTCCGGCAGTTTCTACACATATATTCGCAAGATGTGGCGTGTTACGGTGAAAACCTGGCCTATTTCCC
TAAAGGGTTTATTGAGAATATGTTTTTCGTCTCAGCCAATCCCTGGGTGAGTTTCACCAGTTTTGATTTA
AACGTGGCCAATATGGACAACTTCTTCGCCCCCGTTTTCACCATGGGCAAATATTATACGCAAGGCGACA
AGGTGCTGATGCCGCTGGCGATTCAGGTTCATCATGCCGTTTGTGATGGCTTCCATGTCGGCAGAATGCT
TAATGAATTACAACAGTACTGCGATGAGTGGCAGGGCGGGGCGTAAACGCGTGGATCCGGCTTACTAAAA
GCCAGATAACAGTATGCGTATTTGCGCGCTGATTTTTGCGGTATAAGAATATATACTGATATGTATACCC
GAAGTATGTCAAAAAGAGGTATGCTATGAAGCAGCGTATTACAGTGACAGTTGACAGCGACAGCTATCAG
TTGCTCAAGGCATATATGATGTCAATATCTCCGGTCTGGTAAGCACAACCATGCAGAATGAAGCCCGTCG
TCTGCGTGCCGAACGCTGGAAAGCGGAAAATCAGGAAGGGATGGCTGAGGTCGCCCGGTTTATTGAAATG
AACGGCTCTTTTGCTGACGAGAACAGGGGCTGGTGAA
Features (pLannotate 1.2.2; 27 found; start..end, strand, type, name):
      1..303     +  CDS            ccdB: CCDB_ECOLI - Also known as G, letB, letD. Experimental evidence at protein level: Swiss-Prot protein existence level 1. Toxic component of a type II toxin-antitoxin (TA) system, functioning in plasmid maintainence. Responsible for the post- segregational killing (PSK) of plasmid-free cells, also referred to as a plasmid addiction system. Half-life of over 2 hours. Cell killing by CcdB is accompanied by filamentation, defects in chromosome and plasmid segregation, defects in cell division, formation of anucleate cells, decreased DNA synthesis and plasmid loss. Interferes with the activity of DN
    347..471     -  protein_bind   attR2: mutant version of attR; recombination site for the Gateway® LR reaction LR Clonase™
    493..527     +  promoter       hsp70 promoter (fragment): Drosophila melanogaster hsp70Bb promoter
    568..692     +  promoter       hsp70 promoter (fragment): Drosophila melanogaster hsp70Bb promoter
    809..877     +  CDS            Akh (fragment): AKH_DROME - Experimental evidence at protein level: Swiss-Prot protein existence level 1. Probably causes a marked increase in hemolymph carbohydrate. From Drosophila melanogaster (Fruit fly).
    914..1576    +  CDS            CD4 (truncated) (fragment): truncated human CD4 cell surface glycoprotein lacking the cytoplasmic tail
   1607..3034    +  CDS            tdTomato: tdTomato is a basic (constitutively fluorescent) orange fluorescent protein published in 2004, derived from Discosoma sp.. It is reported to be a somewhat slowly-maturing tandem dimer with low acid sensitivity.
   3747..4132    +  protein_bind   gypsy insulator: chromatin insulator from Drosophila Su(Hw), CP190, and Mod(mdg4)67.2
   4133..8252    +  gene           mini-white: white; This modified version of the white gene lacks part of the first intron.
   8263..8848    -  misc_feature   P element 5' end: No description available
   8849..9077    -  CDS            mini-white (fragment): Drosophila white gene eye color pigment; white; This is a modified version of the white gene lacking part of the first intron.
   9083..9671    -  rep_origin     ori: high-copy-number ColE1/pMB1/pBR322/pUC origin of replication
   9842..10702   -  CDS            AmpR: β-lactamase; bla; confers resistance to ampicillin, carbenicillin, and related antibiotics
  10703..10807   -  promoter       AmpR promoter: bla
  10902..10937   +  CDS            rop (fragment): Rop protein, which maintains plasmids at low copy number; rop
  11039..11087   +  misc_feature   bom (fragment): basis of mobility region from pBR322
  11281..11350   -  protein_bind   attB: attB site for the φC31 integrase (Groth et al., 2000) phage φC31 integrase
  11370..11392   +  misc_feature   bom (fragment): basis of mobility region from pBR322
  11391..11894   -  gene           mini-white (fragment): white; This modified version of the white gene lacks part of the first intron.
  11894..12126   -  misc_feature   P element 3' end: P element 3' end
  12138..12510   +  CDS            NeoR/KanR (fragment): aminoglycoside phosphotransferase from Tn5; aph(3')-II (or nptII); confers resistance to neomycin, kanamycin, and G418 (Geneticin®)
  12524..12909   +  protein_bind   gypsy insulator: chromatin insulator from Drosophila Su(Hw), CP190, and Mod(mdg4)67.2
  12944..13068   +  protein_bind   attR1: mutant version of attR; recombination site for the Gateway® LR reaction LR Clonase™
  13093..13123   +  promoter       lac UV5 promoter: E. coli lac promoter with an "up" mutation
  13147..13176   +  promoter       cat promoter (fragment): promoter of the E. coli cat gene encoding chloramphenicol acetyltransferase
  13177..13836   +  CDS            CmR: chloramphenicol acetyltransferase; cat; confers resistance to chloramphenicol
  14015..14173   +  CDS            ccdA (fragment): CCDA_ECO57 - Also known as H, letA. Experimental evidence at protein level: Swiss-Prot protein existence level 1. Antitoxin component of a type II toxin-antitoxin (TA) system which inhibits the post-segregational killing (PSK) of plasmid-free cells, also referred to as a plasmid addiction system. Binds to and blocks the activity of CcdB; will also remove bound CcdB protein from the CcdB-GyrA complex by forming a CcdA-CcdB complex, a process termed rejuvenation. Functions as a transcriptional corepressor for the ccdAB operon, repression also requires CcdB (By similarity). From Escherichia coli
