[The description below was written by a language model from this plasmid's Addgene catalogue record and pLannotate feature annotations shown in this document.]
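Description:
pDEST-HemmarR2 is an empty Gateway destination vector, built on the pAPIC-DmZSH backbone, for making Drosophila transgenes in which a cloned enhancer drives the membrane reporter CD4-tdTomato. The catalogue lists it as a bacterial expression vector, but its feature content is that of a fly transformation plasmid. It replicates in E. coli from a high-copy ColE1/pUC-type origin and is selected with ampicillin. Because it carries an intact ccdB toxin gene, it is propagated in a ccdB-tolerant strain.

The Gateway cassette spans the numbering origin of the circular sequence: attR1, a chloramphenicol resistance gene, a ccdA fragment, ccdB and attR2. An LR reaction replaces this cassette with an enhancer fragment from an entry clone, and loss of ccdB counter-selects unrecombined vector in standard strains. Immediately downstream of attR2 are fragments of the Drosophila hsp70Bb promoter, presumably serving as a minimal promoter that depends on the inserted enhancer. These are followed by a reading frame annotated as a short Akh fragment (plausibly a signal peptide), truncated human CD4 lacking its cytoplasmic tail, and tdTomato; the depositor gives the size of CD4-tdTomato as 2226 bp. The resulting fusion should label cell membranes with red-orange fluorescence. The feature table does not annotate a 3' UTR or polyadenylation signal after tdTomato.

Gypsy insulators flank the enhancer-reporter unit, which should shield it from chromosomal position effects. A mini-white gene provides an eye-colour marker for identifying transformants. Both a φC31 attB site and P element 5' and 3' ends are present, so site-specific integration and P-element transposition both appear possible. Short rop, bom and NeoR/KanR fragments look like cloning remnants. The associated publication concerns tissue-specific CRISPR/Cas9 mutagenesis in Drosophila.
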