Addgene plasmid #112813: pDEST-HemmarR2
Purpose: (Empty Backbone) gateway cloning destination vector for expressing enhancer driven CD4-tdTomato
Depositing lab: Chun Han. Depositing organization: Cornell University. Publication: Robust CRISPR/Cas9-Mediated Tissue Specific Mutagenesis Reveals Gene Redundancy and Perdurance in Drosophila. Poe AR, Wang B, Sapar ML, Ji H, Li K, Onabajo T, Fazliyeva R, Gibbs M, Qiu Y, Hu Y, Han C. Genetics. 2018 Nov 30. pii: genetics.118.301736. doi: 10.1534/genetics.118.301736. PubMed 30504366.
Backbone
  Vector backbone: pAPIC-DmZSH
  Vector type: Bacterial Expression
Growth in bacteria
  Bacterial resistance: Ampicillin, 100 μg/mL
  Growth temperature: 37°C
  Growth strain: ccdB Survival
  Copy number: High Copy
Gene/Insert
  Gene/Insert name: None
Terms and licenses: Academic/Nonprofit Terms; Industry Terms: Not Available to Industry
Depositor comments: CD4-tdTomato size is 2226 bp For more information about the Han Lab Drosophila Transgenic Vectors, please visit: https://han.wicmb.cornell.edu/han-lab-drosophila-transgenic-vectors/.
How to cite: pDEST-HemmarR2 was a gift from Chun Han (Addgene plasmid # 112813 ; http://n2t.net/addgene:112813 ; RRID:Addgene_112813)
